>Addgene plasmid #210998 | pNLF1-N_WDR91:1-747 | addgene full sequence | sequence record 423336 | Addgene NGS Result
TCAATATTGGCCATTAGCCATATTATTCATTGGTTATATAGCATAAATCAATATTGGCTATTGGCCATTG
CATACGTTGTATCTATATCATAATATGTACATTTATATTGGCTCATGTCCAATATGACCGCCATGTTGGC
ATTGATTATTGACTAGTTATTAATAGTAATCAATTACGGGGTCATTAGTTCATAGCCCATATATGGAGTT
CCGCGTTACATAACTTACGGTAAATGGCCCGCCTGGCTGACCGCCCAACGACCCCCGCCCATTGACGTCA
ATAATGACGTATGTTCCCATAGTAACGCCAATAGGGACTTTCCATTGACGTCAATGGGTGGAGTATTTAC
GGTAAACTGCCCACTTGGCAGTACATCAAGTGTATCATATGCCAAGTCCGCCCCCTATTGACGTCAATGA
CGGTAAATGGCCCGCCTGGCATTATGCCCAGTACATGACCTTACGGGACTTTCCTACTTGGCAGTACATC
TACGTATTAGTCATCGCTATTACCATGGTGATGCGGTTTTGGCAGTACACCAATGGGCGTGGATAGCGGT
TTGACTCACGGGGATTTCCAAGTCTCCACCCCATTGACGTCAATGGGAGTTTGTTTTGGCACCAAAATCA
ACGGGACTTTCCAAAATGTCGTAATAACCCCGCCCCGTTGACGCAAATGGGCGGTAGGCGTGTACGGTGG
GAGGTCTATATAAGCAGAGCTGGTTTAGTGAACCGTCAGATCACTAGAAGCTTTATTGCGGTAGTTTATC
ACAGTTAAATTGCTAACGCAGTCAGTGCTTCTGACACAACAGTCTCGAACTTAAGCTGCAGAAGTTGGTC
GTGAGGCACTGGGCAGGTAAGTATCAAGGTTACAAGACAGGTTTAAGGAGACCAATAGAAACTGGGCTTG
TCGAGACAGAGAAGACTCTTGCGTTTCTGATAGGCACCTATTGGTCTTACTGACATCCACTTTGCCTTTC
TCTCCACAGGTGTCCACTCCCAGTTCAATTACAGCTCTTAAGGCTAGAGTATTAATACGACTCACTATAG
GGCTAGCGCTCACCATGGTCTTCACACTCGAAGATTTCGTTGGGGACTGGCGACAGACAGCCGGCTACAA
CCTGGACCAAGTCCTTGAACAGGGAGGTGTGTCCAGTTTGTTTCAGAATCTCGGGGTGTCCGTAACTCCG
ATCCAAAGGATTGTCCTGAGCGGTGAAAATGGGCTGAAGATCGACATCCATGTCATCATCCCGTATGAAG
GTCTGAGCGGCGACCAAATGGGCCAGATCGAAAAAATTTTTAAGGTGGTGTACCCTGTGGATGATCATCA
CTTTAAGGTGATCCTGCACTATGGCACACTGGTAATCGACGGGGTTACGCCGAACATGATCGACTATTTC
GGACGGCCGTATGAAGGCATCGCCGTGTTCGACGGCAAAAAGATCACTGTAACAGGGACCCTGTGGAACG
GCAACAAAATTATCGACGAGCGCCTGATCAACCCCGACGGCTCCCTGCTGTTCCGAGTAACCATCAACGG
AGTGACCGGCTGGCGGCTGTGCGAACGCATTCTGGCGGGCTCGAGCGGCGCGATCGCTTCCGAATTCATG
GCGGAGGCCGTGGAGCGCACTGACGAGCTGGTCCGGGAGTACCTGCTCTTCCGCGGGTTCACGCACACAC
TGCGGCAGCTGGACGCCGAGATCAAGGCGGACAAGGAGAAGGGGTTCCGGGTGGATAAGATTGTGGACCA
GCTGCAGCAGTTAATGCAGGTGTATGACTTGGCTGCCCTTCGGGATTATTGGAGCTACTTGGAGCGTCGG
CTCTTCAGCCGCTTGGAGGATATATACAGACCCACAATCCACAAGCTGAAAACCAGCCTGTTTCGATTTT
ATCTTGTCTACACAATCCAGACAAACAGAAATGACAAGGCTCAGGAGTTCTTTGCAAAGCAGGCCACGGA
ACTCCAGAACCAGGCTGAGTGGAAGGATTGGTTTGTCCTGCCCTTCCTGCCATCCCCGGACACCAACCCC
ACCTTTGCTACCTACTTTTCTCGACAGTGGGCTGACACCTTCATTGTGTCCCTGCACAACTTCCTGAGCG
TCCTGTTTCAGTGCATGCCAGTCCCTGTGATCCTGAACTTTGATGCGGAGTGTCAGAGGACTAACCAGGT
TCAAGAAGAAAATGAAGTTCTGCGTCAGAAGCTTTTTGCATTGCAAGCTGAAATCCACCGACTGAAGAAA
GAGGAGCAACAGCCAGAAGAGGAAGAGGCCTTGGTCCAACACAAATTGCCTCCTTATGTCTCCAACATGG
ACCGCCTGGGGGACTCGGAACTTGCCATGGTGTGCAGCCAAAGGAATGCCTCCCTCTCCCAGTCACCTCG
TGTGGGCTTCCTGTCCTCGCTGCTGCCTCAGAGTAAGAAGAGCCCCTCAAGGTTGTCGCCTGCTCAGGGC
CCTCCTCAACCTCAGAGCTCGGCCAAGAAAGAGTCCTTCGGTGGTCAGGGCACCAAGGGAAAGGACCCGA
CGTCCGGAGCCAAGGATGGGAAGAGCCTCCTCAGCGGGCTGGCCACTGGGGAGTCCGGTTGGTCACAGCA
CCGGCAGCGGCGCCTGCAGGACCATGGCAAGGAGAGGAAGGAGCTTTTCTCCACAACCACTTCCCAGTGT
GCAGAGAAGAAACCAGAAGCCAGTGGCCCAGAGGCTGAGCCCTGCCCAGAGCTCCACACGGAGCCAGTGG
AGCCACTGACTCGGGCATCCTCGGCAGGCCCTGAGGGTGGAGGAGTCCGCCCCGAGCAGCCCTTTATTGT
GCTGGGACAGGAGGAGTACGGGGAACACCACTCATCCATCATGCACTGCAGAGTGGACTGCTCTGGGAGG
AGAGTCGCCAGCTTAGACGTAGATGGGGTCATCAAAGTGTGGTCCTTCAACCCCATCATGCAGACCAAAG
CATCCTCCATTTCCAAATCACCGCTGCTGTCTTTGGAATGGGCCACCAAACGGGACAGACTGCTCTTGCT
GGGCAGTGGTGTGGGAACAGTGCGTCTCTATGACACGGAAGCCAAGAAGAATCTCTGTGAAATCAATATC
AACGACAACATGCCCAGAATCCTGTCTCTTGCGTGCAGCCCCAACGGGGCCTCTTTCGTCTGTTCGGCAG
CAGCTCCGAGCCTCACTTCCCAGGTGGACTTCTCAGCACCAGACATCGGCAGCAAGGGCATGAACCAGGT
TCCTGGCAGGCTGCTGCTGTGGGACACGAAAACCATGAAGCAGCAGCTCCAGTTCTCCCTGGATCCAGAA
CCCATTGCTATCAACTGTACAGCCTTCAATCACAACGGGAACCTGCTGGTCACAGGGGCAGCTGATGGCG
TCATCCGGCTGTTTGACATGCAGCAGCATGAGTGCGCGATGAGCTGGAGGGCCCACTACGGGGAGGTCTA
CTCTGTGGAGTTCAGCTATGATGAGAACACCGTGTACAGCATCGGCGAGGACGGGAAGTTCATCCAGTGG
AACATCCACAAGAGTGGCCTCAAGGTATCCGAGTACAGCCTCCCCTCAGATGCCACGGGCCCCTTTGTGC
TGTCTGGATACAGCGGCTACAAGCAGGTTCAAGTCCCCAGGGGCCGACTCTTCGCTTTTGACTCGGAGGG
AAATTACATGCTGACATGTTCTGCCACAGGCGGCGTCATCTACAAGCTGGGTGGCGATGAGAAGGTTCTG
GAGAGCTGCTTGAGCCTAGGTGGCCACCGAGCCCCTGTGGTCACCGTGGACTGGAGCACTGCCATGGACT
GTGGGACCTGCCTCACCGCCTCCATGGATGGCAAGATCAAGCTGACCACCCTCCTGGCCCATAAAGCCTA
ATAATCTAGATTTGGGCCCAATTCCTGCAGGATTTTGCGGCCGCTTGCTGAGTTGGCTGCTGCCACCGCT
GAGCAATAACTAGCATAACCCCTTGGCCGCTTCGAGCAGACATGATAAGATACATTGATGAGTTTGGACA
AACCACAACTAGAATGCAGTGAAAAAAATGCTTTATTTGTGAAATTTGTGATGCTATTGCTTTATTTGTA
ACCATTATAAGCTGCAATAAACAAGTTAACAACAACAATTGCATTCATTTTATGTTTCAGGTTCAGGGGG
AGATGTGGGAGGTTTTTTTAAGCAAGTAAAACCTCTACAAATGTGGTAAAATCGAATTTTAACAAAATAT
TAACGCTTACAATTTCCTGATGCGGTATTTTCTCCTTACGCATCTGTGCGGTATTTCACACCGCATACGC
GGATCTGCGCAGCACCATGGCCTGAAATAACCTCTGAAAGAGGAACTTGGTTAGGTACCTTCTGAGGCGG
AAAGAACCAGCTGTGGAATGTGTGTCAGTTAGGGTGTGGAAAGTCCCCAGGCTCCCCAGCAGGCAGAAGT
ATGCAAAGCATGCATCTCAATTAGTCAGCAACCAGGTGTGGAAAGTCCCCAGGCTCCCCAGCAGGCAGAA
GTATGCAAAGCATGCATCTCAATTAGTCAGCAACCATAGTCCCGCCCCTAACTCCGCCCATCCCGCCCCT
AACTCCGCCCAGTTCCGCCCATTCTCCGCCCCATGGCTGACTAATTTTTTTTATTTATGCAGAGGCCGAG
GCCGCCTCGGCCTCTGAGCTATTCCAGAAGTAGTGAGGAGGCTTTTTTGGAGGCCTAGGCTTTTGCAAAA
AGCTCGATTCTTCTGACACTAGCGCCACCATGAAGAAGCCCGAACTCACCGCTACCAGCGTTGAAAAATT
TCTCATCGAGAAGTTCGACAGTGTGAGCGACCTGATGCAGTTGTCGGAGGGCGAAGAGAGCCGAGCCTTC
AGCTTCGATGTCGGCGGACGCGGCTATGTACTGCGGGTGAATAGCTGCGCTGATGGCTTCTACAAAGACC
GCTACGTGTACCGCCACTTCGCCAGCGCTGCACTACCCATCCCCGAAGTGTTGGACATCGGCGAGTTCAG
CGAGAGCCTGACATACTGCATCAGTAGACGCGCCCAAGGCGTTACTCTCCAAGACCTCCCCGAAACAGAG
CTGCCTGCTGTGTTACAGCCTGTCGCCGAAGCTATGGATGCTATTGCCGCCGCCGACCTCAGTCAAACCA
GCGGCTTCGGCCCATTCGGGCCCCAAGGCATCGGCCAGTACACAACCTGGCGGGATTTCATTTGCGCCAT
TGCTGATCCCCATGTCTACCACTGGCAGACCGTGATGGACGACACCGTGTCCGCCAGCGTAGCTCAAGCC
CTGGACGAACTGATGCTGTGGGCCGAAGACTGTCCCGAGGTGCGCCACCTCGTCCATGCCGACTTCGGCA
GCAACAACGTCCTGACCGACAACGGCCGCATCACCGCCGTAATCGACTGGTCCGAAGCTATGTTCGGGGA
CAGTCAGTACGAGGTGGCCAACATCTTCTTCTGGCGGCCCTGGCTGGCTTGCATGGAGCAGCAGACTCGC
TACTTCGAGCGCCGGCATCCCGAGCTGGCCGGCAGCCCTCGTCTGCGAGCCTACATGCTGCGCATCGGCC
TGGATCAGCTCTACCAGAGCCTCGTGGACGGCAACTTCGACGATGCTGCCTGGGCTCAAGGCCGCTGCGA
TGCCATCGTCCGCAGCGGGGCCGGCACCGTCGGTCGCACACAAATCGCTCGCCGGAGCGCAGCCGTATGG
ACCGACGGCTGCGTCGAGGTGCTGGCCGACAGCGGCAACCGCCGGCCCAGTACACGACCGCGCGCTAAGG
AGGTAGGTCGAGTTTAGACTCTAGCCATCACGATGGCCGCAATAAAATATCTTTATTTTCATTACATCTG
TGTGTTGGTTTTTTGTGTGAATCGATAGCGATAAGGATCCTCTTTGCGCTTGCGTTTTCCCTTGTCCAGA
TAGCCCAGTAGCTGACATTCATCCGGGGTCAGCACCGTTTCTGCGGACTGGCTTTCTACGTAATGGTTTC
TTAGACGTCAGGTGGCACTTTTCGGGGAAATGTGCGCGGAACCCCTATTTGTTTATTTTTCTAAATACAT
TCAAATATGTATCCGCTCATGAGACAATAACCCTGATAAATGCTTCAATAATATTGAAAAAGGAAGAGTA
TGAGTATTCAACATTTCCGTGTCGCCCTTATTCCCTTTTTTGCGGCATTTTGCCTTCCTGTTTTTGCTCA
CCCAGAAACGCTGGTGAAAGTAAAAGATGCTGAAGATCAGTTGGGTGCACGAGTGGGTTACATCGAACTG
GATCTCAACAGCGGTAAGATCCTTGAGAGTTTTCGCCCCGAAGAACGTTTTCCAATGATGAGCACTTTCA
AAGTTCTGCTATGTGGCGCGGTATTATCCCGTATTGACGCCGGGCAAGAGCAACTCGGTCGCCGCATACA
CTATTCTCAGAATGACTTGGTTGAGTACTCACCAGTCACAGAAAAGCATCTTACGGATGGCATGACAGTA
AGAGAATTATGCAGTGCTGCCATAACCATGAGTGATAACACTGCGGCCAACTTACTTCTGACAACTATCG
GAGGACCGAAGGAGCTAACCGCTTTTTTGCACAACATGGGGGATCATGTAACTCGCCTTGATCGTTGGGA
ACCGGAGCTGAATGAAGCCATACCAAACGACGAGCGTGACACCACGATGCCTGTAGCAATGGCAACAACG
TTGCGCAAACTATTAACTGGCGAACTACTTACTCTAGCTTCCCGGCAACAATTAATAGACTGGATGGAGG
CGGATAAAGTTGCAGGACCACTTCTGCGCTCGGCCCTTCCGGCTGGCTGGTTTATTGCTGATAAATCTGG
AGCCGGTGAGCGTGGGTCTCGCGGTATCATTGCAGCACTGGGGCCAGATGGTAAGCCCTCCCGTATCGTA
GTTATCTACACGACGGGGAGTCAGGCAACTATGGATGAACGAAATAGACAGATCGCTGAGATAGGTGCCT
CACTGATTAAGCATTGGTAATTCGAAATGACCGACCAAGCGACGCCCAACCGGTATCAGCTCACTCAAAG
GCGGTAATACGGTTATCCACAGAATCAGGGGATAACGCAGGAAAGAACATGTGAGCAAAAGGCCAGCAAA
AGGCCAGGAACCGTAAAAAGGCCGCGTTGCTGGCGTTTTTCCATAGGCTCCGCCCCCCTGACGAGCATCA
CAAAAATCGACGCTCAAGTCAGAGGTGGCGAAACCCGACAGGACTATAAAGATACCAGGCGTTTCCCCCT
GGAAGCTCCCTCGTGCGCTCTCCTGTTCCGACCCTGCCGCTTACCGGATACCTGTCCGCCTTTCTCCCTT
CGGGAAGCGTGGCGCTTTCTCATAGCTCACGCTGTAGGTATCTCAGTTCGGTGTAGGTCGTTCGCTCCAA
GCTGGGCTGTGTGCACGAACCCCCCGTTCAGCCCGACCGCTGCGCCTTATCCGGTAACTATCGTCTTGAG
TCCAACCCGGTAAGACACGACTTATCGCCACTGGCAGCAGCCACTGGTAACAGGATTAGCAGAGCGAGGT
ATGTAGGCGGTGCTACAGAGTTCTTGAAGTGGTGGCCTAACTACGGCTACACTAGAAGGACAGTATTTGG
TATCTGCGCTCTGCTGAAGCCAGTTACCTTCGGAAAAAGAGTTGGTAGCTCTTGATCCGGCAAACAAACC
ACCGCTGGTAGCGGTGGTTTTTTTGTTTGCAAGCAGCAGATTACGCGCAGAAAAAAAGGATTTCAAGAAG
ATCCTTTGATCTTTTCTACGGGGTCTGACGCTCAGTGGAACGAAAACTCACGTTAAGGGATTTTGGTCAT
GAGATTATCAAAAAGGATCTTCACCTAGATCCTTTTATAGTCCGGAAATACAGGAACGCACGCTGGATGG
CCCTTCGCTGGGATGGTGAAACCATGAAAAATGGCAGCTTCAGTGGATTAAGTGGGGGTAATGTGGCCTG
TACCCTCTGGTTGCATAGGTATTCATACGGTTAAAATTTATCAGGCGCGATTGCGGCAGTTTTTCGGGTG
GTTTGTTGCCATTTTTACCTGTCTGCTGCCGTGATCGCGCTGAACGCGTTTTAGCGGTGCGTACAATTAA
GGGATTATGGTAAATCCACTTACTGTCTGCCCTCGTAGCCATCGAGATAAACCGCAGTACTCCGGCCACG
ATGCGTCCGGCGTAGAGGATCGAGATCT
Features (pLannotate 1.2.2; 20 found; start..end, strand, type, name):
    140..517     +  enhancer       CMV enhancer: human cytomegalovirus immediate early enhancer
    519..718     +  promoter       CMV promoter: human cytomegalovirus (CMV) immediate early promoter
    857..989     +  intron         chimeric intron: chimera between introns from human β-globin and immunoglobulin heavy chain genes
   1033..1051    +  promoter       T7 promoter: promoter for bacteriophage T7 RNA polymerase
   1065..1577    +  CDS            Nluc: NanoLuc® luciferase human codon-optimized
   1608..3848    +  CDS            WDR91: WDR91_HUMAN - Experimental evidence at protein level: Swiss-Prot protein existence level 1. Functions as a negative regulator of the PI3 kinase/PI3K activity associated with endosomal membranes via BECN1, a core subunit of the PI3K complex. By modifying the phosphatidylinositol 3- phosphate/PtdInsP3 content of endosomal membranes may regulate endosome fusion, recycling, sorting and early to late endosome transport (PubMed:26783301). It is for instance, required for the delivery of cargos like BST2/tetherin from early to late endosome and thereby participates indirectly to their degradation by
   3897..3922    +  CDS            SET1 (fragment): solubility-enhancement tag derived from T7 phage gene 10B
   3930..3946    +  terminator     T7 terminator (fragment): transcription terminator for bacteriophage T7 RNA polymerase
   3966..4087    -  polyA_signal   SV40 poly(A) signal: SV40 polyadenylation signal
   4110..4178    -  CDS            large T antigen (fragment): large T antigen from SV40 (simian virus 40)
   4183..4215    +  rep_origin     M13 ori (fragment): M13 bacteriophage origin of replication; arrow indicates direction of (+) strand synthesis
   4216..4267    -  misc_feature   bom (fragment): basis of mobility region from pBR322
   4332..4689    +  promoter       SV40 promoter: SV40 enhancer and early promoter
   4720..5742    +  CDS            hph: KHYB_ECOLX - Experimental evidence at protein level: Swiss-Prot protein existence level 1. The aminoglycoside phosphotransferases achieve inactivation of their antibiotic substrates by phosphorylation. Only phosphorylates hygromycin and closely related compounds such as demethyl analogs and destomycin. From Escherichia coli.
   5781..5829    +  polyA_signal   poly(A) signal: synthetic polyadenylation signal
   5850..5942    -  CDS            tnpA (fragment): TN5P_ECOLX - Also known as tnp. Experimental evidence at protein level: Swiss-Prot protein existence level 1. Mediates transposition of transposon Tn5 by a 'cut and paste' mechanism. First, the monomeric transposase binds the 19 bp inverted DNA repeats flanking the transposon. Then, dimerization of the DNA- bound transposase creates a synaptic DNA complex. After nicking of the first DNA strand, excision of the transposon proceeds through a series of intermediates. The transposase then mediates the insertion of the transposon at a new site by strand transfer. The activity of the wild- type tran
   5985..6089    +  promoter       AmpR promoter: bla
   6090..6950    +  CDS            AmpR: β-lactamase; bla; confers resistance to ampicillin, carbenicillin, and related antibiotics
   7108..7696    -  rep_origin     ori: high-copy-number ColE1/pMB1/pBR322/pUC origin of replication
   7812..8095    +  misc_feature   cer region: ColE1-derived recombination site that helps to maintain plasmids as monomers
