[The description below was written by a language model from this plasmid's Addgene catalogue record and pLannotate feature annotations shown in this document.]
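Description:
pNLF1-N_WDR91:1-747 is a mammalian expression plasmid of about 8.1 kb, built on Promega's pNLF1-N backbone, that produces full-length wild-type human WDR91 (residues M1 to A747; 2,241 bp insert) fused at its N terminus to NanoLuc luciferase. It is maintained in E. coli as a high-copy plasmid through a ColE1/pUC-type origin with ampicillin selection from the bla gene. A ColE1-derived cer site helps keep the plasmid monomeric. For selection in mammalian cells, an SV40 enhancer/early promoter drives the hygromycin phosphotransferase gene (hph), followed by a synthetic polyadenylation signal.

The expression cassette begins with the human CMV immediate-early enhancer and promoter, followed by a chimeric β-globin/immunoglobulin intron that generally improves transcript processing and expression. A T7 promoter sits just upstream of the coding region and could support in vitro transcription. The codon-optimised NanoLuc reading frame comes first and is joined through a short linker to the WDR91 coding sequence. An SV40 polyadenylation signal lies downstream of the fusion. The WDR91 sequence was derived from a Mammalian Gene Collection clone and inserted by ligation-independent cloning, with the flanking EcoRI and XbaI sites retained. Several short annotated fragments (SET1, T7 terminator, large T antigen, M13 ori, bom, tnpA) are probably backbone remnants or spurious partial matches rather than functional elements.

WDR91 is a WD40 repeat protein that negatively regulates endosomal PI3K activity and influences early-to-late endosome trafficking. The plasmid comes from a study evaluating the ligandability of WD40 repeat proteins. A NanoLuc-tagged protein of this kind is typically used as the luminescent donor in bioluminescence-based cellular assays, although the record does not state the specific assay.
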