Addgene plasmid #210998: pNLF1-N_WDR91:1-747
Purpose: Mammalian expression of full-length human WDR91. N-terminal NanoLuc luciferase tag.
Depositing lab: Cheryl Arrowsmith. Depositing organization: University of Toronto. Publication: A Target Class Ligandability Evaluation of WD40 Repeat-Containing Proteins. Ackloo S, Li F, Szewczyk M, Seitova A, Loppnau P, Zeng H, Xu J, Ahmad S, Arnautova YA, Baghaie AJ, Beldar S, Bolotokova A, Centrella PA, Chau I, Clark MA, Cuozzo JW, Dehghani-Tafti S, Disch JS, Dong A, Dumas A, Feng JA, Ghiabi P, Gibson E, Gilmer J, Goldman B, Green SR, Guie MA, Guilinger JP, Harms N, Herasymenko O, Houliston S, Hutchinson A, Kearnes S, Keefe AD, Kimani SW, Kramer T, Kutera M, Kwak HA, Lento C, Li Y, Liu J, Loup J, Machado RAC, Mulhern CJ, Perveen S, Righetto GL, Riley P, Shrestha S, Sigel EA, Silva M, Sintchak MD, Slakman BL, Taylor RD, Thompson J, Torng W, Underkoffler C, von Rechenberg M, Walsh RT, Watson I, Wilson DJ, Wolf E, Yadav M, Yazdi AK, Zhang J, Zhang Y, Santhakumar V, Edwards AM, Barsyte-Lovejoy D, Schapira M, Brown PJ, Halabelian L, Arrowsmith CH. J Med Chem. 2025 Jan 23;68(2):1092-1112. doi: 10.1021/acs.jmedchem.4c02010. Epub 2024 Nov 4. PubMed 39495097.
Backbone
  Vector backbone: pNLF1-N
  Backbone manufacturer: Promega
  Vector type: Mammalian Expression
  Selectable markers: Hygromycin
Growth in bacteria
  Bacterial resistance: Ampicillin, 100 μg/mL
  Growth temperature: 37°C
  Growth strain: DH5alpha
  Copy number: High Copy
Gene/Insert
  Gene/Insert name: WDR91:M1-A747
  Species: H. sapiens (human)
  Insert size (bp): 2241
  Mutation: wild type
  Entrez Gene: WDR91 (a.k.a. HSPC049, SORF-1, SORF1)
  Promoter: CMV
  Tag / fusion protein: NanoLuc luciferase (N terminal on insert)
  Cloning method: Ligation Independent Cloning
  Sequencing primers: 5′ gtaaccatcaacggagtgac; 3′ tatcatgtctgctcgaagc
Resource information
  A portion of this plasmid was derived from a plasmid made by: Mammalian Gene Collection (BC017246)
Terms and licenses: Academic/Nonprofit Terms; Industry Terms: Not Available to Industry
Depositor comments: 5' Cloning Site: EcoR1 (not destroyed), 3' Cloning Site: Xba1 (not destroyed). N terminal tag: mvftledfvgdwrqtagynldqvleqggvsslfqnlgvsvtpiqrivlsgenglkidihviipyeglsgdqmgqiekifkvvypvddhhfkvilhygtlvidgvtpnmidyfgrpyegiavfdgkkitvtgtlwngnkiiderlinpdgsllfrvtingvtgwrlcerilagssgaiasef.
How to cite: pNLF1-N_WDR91:1-747 was a gift from Cheryl Arrowsmith (Addgene plasmid # 210998 ; http://n2t.net/addgene:210998 ; RRID:Addgene_210998)
