>Addgene plasmid #210998 | pNLF1-N_WDR91:1-747 | depositor partial sequence | sequence record 411476 | Insert sequence
ATGGCGGAGGCCGTGGAGCGCACTGACGAGCTGGTCCGGGAGTACCTGCTCTTCCGCGGGTTCACGCACA
CACTGCGGCAGCTGGACGCCGAGATCAAGGCGGACAAGGAGAAGGGGTTCCGGGTGGATAAGATTGTGGA
CCAGCTGCAGCAGTTAATGCAGGTGTATGACTTGGCTGCCCTTCGGGATTATTGGAGCTACTTGGAGCGT
CGGCTCTTCAGCCGCTTGGAGGATATATACAGACCCACAATCCACAAGCTGAAAACCAGCCTGTTTCGAT
TTTATCTTGTCTACACAATCCAGACAAACAGAAATGACAAGGCTCAGGAGTTCTTTGCAAAGCAGGCCAC
GGAACTCCAGAACCAGGCTGAGTGGAAGGATTGGTTTGTCCTGCCCTTCCTGCCATCCCCGGACACCAAC
CCCACCTTTGCTACCTACTTTTCTCGACAGTGGGCTGACACCTTCATTGTGTCCCTGCACAACTTCCTGA
GCGTCCTGTTTCAGTGCATGCCAGTCCCTGTGATCCTGAACTTTGATGCGGAGTGTCAGAGGACTAACCA
GGTTCAAGAAGAAAATGAAGTTCTGCGTCAGAAGCTTTTTGCATTGCAAGCTGAAATCCACCGACTGAAG
AAAGAGGAGCAACAGCCAGAAGAGGAAGAGGCCTTGGTCCAACACAAATTGCCTCCTTATGTCTCCAACA
TGGACCGCCTGGGGGACTCGGAACTTGCCATGGTGTGCAGCCAAAGGAATGCCTCCCTCTCCCAGTCACC
TCGTGTGGGCTTCCTGTCCTCGCTGCTGCCTCAGAGTAAGAAGAGCCCCTCAAGGTTGTCGCCTGCTCAG
GGCCCTCCTCAACCTCAGAGCTCGGCCAAGAAAGAGTCCTTCGGTGGTCAGGGCACCAAGGGAAAGGACC
CGACGTCCGGAGCCAAGGATGGGAAGAGCCTCCTCAGCGGGCTGGCCACTGGGGAGTCCGGTTGGTCACA
GCACCGGCAGCGGCGCCTGCAGGACCATGGCAAGGAGAGGAAGGAGCTTTTCTCCACAACCACTTCCCAG
TGTGCAGAGAAGAAACCAGAAGCCAGTGGCCCAGAGGCTGAGCCCTGCCCAGAGCTCCACACGGAGCCAG
TGGAGCCACTGACTCGGGCATCCTCGGCAGGCCCTGAGGGTGGAGGAGTCCGCCCCGAGCAGCCCTTTAT
TGTGCTGGGACAGGAGGAGTACGGGGAACACCACTCATCCATCATGCACTGCAGAGTGGACTGCTCTGGG
AGGAGAGTCGCCAGCTTAGACGTAGATGGGGTCATCAAAGTGTGGTCCTTCAACCCCATCATGCAGACCA
AAGCATCCTCCATTTCCAAATCACCGCTGCTGTCTTTGGAATGGGCCACCAAACGGGACAGACTGCTCTT
GCTGGGCAGTGGTGTGGGAACAGTGCGTCTCTATGACACGGAAGCCAAGAAGAATCTCTGTGAAATCAAT
ATCAACGACAACATGCCCAGAATCCTGTCTCTTGCGTGCAGCCCCAACGGGGCCTCTTTCGTCTGTTCGG
CAGCAGCTCCGAGCCTCACTTCCCAGGTGGACTTCTCAGCACCAGACATCGGCAGCAAGGGCATGAACCA
GGTTCCTGGCAGGCTGCTGCTGTGGGACACGAAAACCATGAAGCAGCAGCTCCAGTTCTCCCTGGATCCA
GAACCCATTGCTATCAACTGTACAGCCTTCAATCACAACGGGAACCTGCTGGTCACAGGGGCAGCTGATG
GCGTCATCCGGCTGTTTGACATGCAGCAGCATGAGTGCGCGATGAGCTGGAGGGCCCACTACGGGGAGGT
CTACTCTGTGGAGTTCAGCTATGATGAGAACACCGTGTACAGCATCGGCGAGGACGGGAAGTTCATCCAG
TGGAACATCCACAAGAGTGGCCTCAAGGTATCCGAGTACAGCCTCCCCTCAGATGCCACGGGCCCCTTTG
TGCTGTCTGGATACAGCGGCTACAAGCAGGTTCAAGTCCCCAGGGGCCGACTCTTCGCTTTTGACTCGGA
GGGAAATTACATGCTGACATGTTCTGCCACAGGCGGCGTCATCTACAAGCTGGGTGGCGATGAGAAGGTT
CTGGAGAGCTGCTTGAGCCTAGGTGGCCACCGAGCCCCTGTGGTCACCGTGGACTGGAGCACTGCCATGG
ACTGTGGGACCTGCCTCACCGCCTCCATGGATGGCAAGATCAAGCTGACCACCCTCCTGGCCCATAAAGC
C
